Addgene plasmid #219706: L0I84 - GG0-pAHP6-GG1
Purpose: Level 0 pAHP6 promoter, GG0 and GG1 BsaI sites for golden gate assembly.
Depositing lab: Jennifer Nemhauser. Depositing organization: University of Washington.
Backbone
  Vector backbone: pCR-BluntII-TOPO
  Backbone manufacturer: Thermo fisher Scientific
  Backbone size w/o insert (bp): 3512
  Vector type: Synthetic Biology
Growth in bacteria
  Bacterial resistance: Kanamycin, 50 μg/mL
  Growth temperature: 37°C
  Growth strain: DH5alpha
  Copy number: High Copy
Gene/Insert
  Gene/Insert name: GG0-pAHP6-GG1
  Species: A. thaliana (mustard weed)
  Insert size (bp): 1636
  Mutation: WT promoter with added golden gate linkers
  Cloning method: Golden Gate
Terms and licenses: Academic/Nonprofit Terms; Industry Terms: Not Available to Industry
How to cite: L0I84 - GG0-pAHP6-GG1 was a gift from Jennifer Nemhauser (Addgene plasmid # 219706 ; http://n2t.net/addgene:219706 ; RRID:Addgene_219706)
