[The description below was written by a language model from this plasmid's Addgene catalogue record and pLannotate feature annotations shown in this document.]
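Description:
L0I84 - GG0-pAHP6-GG1 is a Level 0 Golden Gate part plasmid carrying the wild-type AHP6 promoter from Arabidopsis thaliana in the pCR-BluntII-TOPO cloning backbone. The 1,636 bp insert consists of the unmodified promoter flanked by added linkers, designated GG0 and GG1, that supply BsaI sites. Digestion with this type IIS enzyme releases the promoter with defined overhangs so that it can be joined in a fixed position and orientation to downstream parts in higher-level assemblies. The feature table does not annotate the insert itself. However, the unannotated stretch between the T7 promoter and the lac operator/lac promoter region, spanning roughly positions 1,944 to 3,779 of the 5,145 nt sequence, is where a TOPO-cloned fragment would sit and is large enough to hold it.

The remaining features are standard for this backbone. A high-copy ColE1/pUC-type origin supports replication in E. coli, and selection is with kanamycin through the Tn5-derived NeoR/KanR gene. A Sh ble (BleoR) cassette conferring Zeocin resistance is also present. The lac promoter, operator and CAP site, together with the lacZα and ccdB fragments, are the remains of the vector's lacZα-ccdB positive-selection cassette, which is interrupted when an insert is cloned. The small tnpA, lacI, bom and AmpR promoter fragments are backbone remnants with no evident functional role.

The plasmid has no plant selection marker, coding sequence or terminator, so it is not an expression vector. It serves as a storage and donor module for building plant transcriptional units or reporters driven by the AHP6 promoter. The record does not describe any specific downstream constructs.
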