Features (pLannotate 1.2.2; 13 found; start..end, strand, type, name):
    133..221     -  promoter       AmpR promoter (fragment): bla
    248..298     +  misc_feature   bom (fragment): basis of mobility region from pBR322
    319..1113    -  CDS            NeoR/KanR: aminoglycoside phosphotransferase from Tn5; aph(3')-II (or nptII); confers resistance to neomycin, kanamycin, and G418 (Geneticin®)
   1145..1414    -  CDS            tnpA (fragment): TN5P_ECOLX - Also known as tnp. Experimental evidence at protein level: Swiss-Prot protein existence level 1. Mediates transposition of transposon Tn5 by a 'cut and paste' mechanism. First, the monomeric transposase binds the 19 bp inverted DNA repeats flanking the transposon. Then, dimerization of the DNA- bound transposase creates a synaptic DNA complex. After nicking of the first DNA strand, excision of the transposon proceeds through a series of intermediates. The transposase then mediates the insertion of the transposon at a new site by strand transfer. The activity of the wild- type tran
   1462..1765    -  CDS            ccdB (fragment): CcdB, a bacterial toxin that poisons DNA gyrase; ccdB; Plasmids containing the ccdB gene cannot be propagated in standard E. coli strains.
   1775..1922    -  CDS            lacZα (fragment): LacZα fragment of β-galactosidase; lacZ fragment
   1925..1943    +  promoter       T7 promoter: promoter for bacteriophage T7 RNA polymerase
   3780..3796    -  protein_bind   lac operator: The lac repressor binds to the lac operator to inhibit transcription in E. coli. This inhibition can be relieved by adding lactose or isopropyl-β-D-thiogalactopyranoside (IPTG). lac repressor encoded by lacI
   3804..3834    -  promoter       lac promoter: promoter for the E. coli lac operon
   3849..3870    -  protein_bind   CAP binding site: CAP binding activates transcription in the presence of cAMP. E. coli catabolite activator protein
   3883..3975    -  CDS            lacI (fragment): lac repressor; lacI; The lac repressor binds to the lac operator to inhibit transcription in E. coli. This inhibition can be relieved by adding lactose or isopropyl-β-D-thiogalactopyranoside (IPTG).
   4158..4746    -  rep_origin     ori: high-copy-number ColE1/pMB1/pBR322/pUC origin of replication
   4884..113     -  CDS            BleoR (across the origin): antibiotic-binding protein; Sh ble from Streptoalloteichus hindustanus; confers resistance to bleomycin, phleomycin, and Zeocin™
>Addgene plasmid #219706 | L0I84 - GG0-pAHP6-GG1 | addgene full sequence | sequence record 435736 | Addgene NGS Result
AAGTCGTCCTCCACGAAGTCCCGGGAGAACCCGAGCCGGTCGGTCCAGAACTCGACCGCTCCGGCGACGT
CGCGCGCGGTGAGCACCGGAACGGCACTGGTCAACTTGGCCATGGTGGCCCTCCTCACGTGCTATTATTG
AAGCATTTATCAGGGTTATTGTCTCATGAGCGGATACATATTTGAATGTATTTAGAAAAATAAACAAATA
GGGGTTCCGCGCACATTTCCCCGAAAAGTGCCACCTGATGCGGTGTGAAATACCGCACAGATGCGTAAGG
AGAAAATACCGCATCAGGAAATTGTAAGCGTTAATAATTCAGAAGAACTCGTCAAGAAGGCGATAGAAGG
CGATGCGCTGCGAATCGGGAGCGGCGATACCGTAAAGCACGAGGAAGCGGTCAGCCCATTCGCCGCCAAG
CTCTTCAGCAATATCACGGGTAGCCAACGCTATGTCCTGATAGCGGTCCGCCACACCCAGCCGGCCACAG
TCGATGAATCCAGAAAAGCGGCCATTTTCCACCATGATATTCGGCAAGCAGGCATCGCCATGGGTCACGA
CGAGATCCTCGCCGTCGGGCATGCTCGCCTTGAGCCTGGCGAACAGTTCGGCTGGCGCGAGCCCCTGATG
CTCTTCGTCCAGATCATCCTGATCGACAAGACCGGCTTCCATCCGAGTACGTGCTCGCTCGATGCGATGT
TTCGCTTGGTGGTCGAATGGGCAGGTAGCCGGATCAAGCGTATGCAGCCGCCGCATTGCATCAGCCATGA
TGGATACTTTCTCGGCAGGAGCAAGGTGAGATGACAGGAGATCCTGCCCCGGCACTTCGCCCAATAGCAG
CCAGTCCCTTCCCGCTTCAGTGACAACGTCGAGCACAGCTGCGCAAGGAACGCCCGTCGTGGCCAGCCAC
GATAGCCGCGCTGCCTCGTCTTGCAGTTCATTCAGGGCACCGGACAGGTCGGTCTTGACAAAAAGAACCG
GGCGCCCCTGCGCTGACAGCCGGAACACGGCGGCATCAGAGCAGCCGATTGTCTGTTGTGCCCAGTCATA
GCCGAATAGCCTCTCCACCCAAGCGGCCGGAGAACCTGCGTGCAATCCATCTTGTTCAATCATGCGAAAC
GATCCTCATCCTGTCTCTTGATCAGAGCTTGATCCCCTGCGCCATCAGATCCTTGGCGGCAAGAAAGCCA
TCCAGTTTACTTTGCAGGGCTTCCCAACCTTACCAGAGGGCGCCCCAGCTGGCAATTCCGGTTCGCTTGC
TGTCCATAAAACCGCCCAGTCTAGCTATCGCCATGTAAGCCCACTGCAAGCTACCTGCTTTCTCTTTGCG
CTTGCGTTTTCCCTTGTCCAGATAGCCCAGTAGCTGACATTCATCCGGGGTCAGCACCGTTTCTGCGGAC
TGGCTTTCTACGTGAAAAGGATCTAGGTGAAGATCCTTTTTGATAATCTCATGCCTGACATTTATATTCC
CCAGAACATCAGGTTAATGGCGTTTTTGATGTCATTTTCGCGGTGGCTGAGATCAGCCACTTCTTCCCCG
ATAACGGAGACCGGCACACTGGCCATATCGGTGGTCATCATGCGCCAGCTTTCATCCCCGATATGCACCA
CCGGGTAAAGTTCACGGGAGACTTTATCTGACAGCAGACGTGCACTGGCCAGGGGGATCACCATCCGTCG
CCCCGGCGTGTCAATAATATCACTCTGTACATCCACAAACAGACGATAACGGCTCTCTCTTTTATAGGTG
TAAACCTTAAACTGCCGTACGTATAGGCTGCGCAACTGTTGGGAAGGGCGATCGGTGCGGGCCTCTTCGC
TATTACGCCAGCTGGCGAAAGGGGGATGTGCTGCAAGGCGATTAAGTTGGGTAACGCCAGGGTTTTCCCA
GTCACGACGTTGTAAAACGACGGCCAGTGAATTGTAATACGACTCACTATAGGGCGAATTGGGCCCTCTA
GATGCATGCTCGAGCGGCCGCCAGTGTGATGGATATCTGCAGAATTCAGGACGTTGATGGTCTCACATTC
AACGGCACACCCGTCTTGTCCCGTTTTCCGCTTCAATCTTTCCTCTTTCTATATATTTGTTTTTACTAAT
GTGAACAGGTCTTGCTTCAAATTCTAGCTAGAGAAGGCTTATAATTCGATTTTGGGTTTGTTGAGAGGTA
TTTATAATTGTATAGACATGACTACATGAGATGAGGTGACCCACAATTGTATTCAAATTTTCTAAGAGTC
AGGTTACCTTTTTCCCCCACTTTTAAGTGAAAGAATCGAGGAGGGTGTGGGGAATAAACGGGACCGTCAC
AGGAAAAAGCACTCTACAAGTATTGTACGACCATATTAATACACTCTGTGACCGGCTACAGCCGCCAGCC
GGTTACCCCGCGTGACTCTGCCAATAGCGGCGTTCTTCCTCCCGACAACCGGCGTACCCTGTCAGACCAG
CTGGTCACCCTTCCCGCAGCCTCTACATTTACATATTTAACTTAATACATCTGCCTTAAATTAAATCAAC
AACTTTTACACCAATAATATGTACTTTCTATCTTTAATTTCTCACTGTTGAAATTAATCTCTTTTCTTTT
ATCAGGTCTGATTAAGATGATTATTTGGTCTGTCAAGTTATAATCATATAACAGTAATGTACATTAGATT
ATCTCATAATTAATCCACTCTTGATTTAACACAAGAATTGTTTTTTTTTTTTTTTTTTTTTAAATGTGAG
CATGCATTAGTTTCTGAGACTGTAAAAGAAAAGCCCACACTTTGTTGCTCCCTCGTATGACGCGCGACTT
TCCCACTAACTTTGCAGTGAGTGTTCGCTATTCTCTATGCTTCAAATTCAATCCATCCTTTCTCCATTTC
TATCTCAAAAGGCCTTTCTCTTTCTCGATCTAATCAATTAATCTTCTTCTTTTTCTTTCTTATAAGGAAA
GCTATACACAAGAAGAATACAAGAAACACAAGCACAACACAGAAACATGCGTAAATTGTTTCACCGAATA
AAGTAAAAAATTATCAATAGTTAAACACAAAAGATTACAAGTCCTCTTAACTATTTTTAACAGAAAATGT
ATGTACCAACACCTCTGGTTACGTGATTTTCTCATAACTTTGGTGATTGGTATATTGGTATCACATCGCT
ATATATGAACCATGACAGTACATAAATAAATAATCATATGGCACGTATAAGAAGCCTCTAATAATCTTCC
TTAATTAGTCTCCTGGAACCAGAAAGTATACATAATTATAAAAAGCAGCGGTAACTAACGAAGATTTATA
ATATTTGAACACAAAAAAGCGTGCTCATATGTAATTATTGTGAGCTAGTATAGAATGATATATGAAAATA
GCTAAATATTATTGTAAATGCGGATTAAAAATGACTGAAAAGAAGAAAGAGCGTGCTTGGAAACGGAACA
AACAACTAGCTAGTATTAAACATATACTTTTTCATGTTATCAGAGTAAGTAGTAAAGTGGAGCGCATAAT
GAGTGGATGCTTTTTTAAGGTTATGTTACCAATTAAAACTAGTGATTAAATTATGATTATGGAATTATTA
TATACGAAAACTGAAATTGTCTCATTCGTATGTCATGCTTCTTTGCGCCCCGTGCTCCTGAGACCACAGA
GTGCCTGAATTCCAGCACACTGGCGGCCGTTACTAGTGGATCCGAGCTCGGTACCAAGCTTGATGCATAG
CTTGAGTATTCTAACGCGTCACCTAAATAGCTTGGCGTAATCATGGTCATAGCTGTTTCCTGTGTGAAAT
TGTTATCCGCTCACAATTCCACACAACATACGAGCCGGAAGCATAAAGTGTAAAGCCTGGGGTGCCTAAT
GAGTGAGCTAACTCACATTAATTGCGTTGCGCTCACTGCCCGCTTTCCAGTCGGGAAACCTGTCGTGCCA
GCTGCATTAATGAATCGGCCAACGCGCGGGGAGAGGCGGTTTGCGTATTGGGCGCTCTTCCGCTTCCTCG
CTCACTGACTCGCTGCGCTCGGTCGTTCGGCTGCGGCGAGCGGTATCAGCTCACTCAAAGGCGGTAATAC
GGTTATCCACAGAATCAGGGGATAACGCAGGAAAGAACATGTGAGCAAAAGGCCAGCAAAAGGCCAGGAA
CCGTAAAAAGGCCGCGTTGCTGGCGTTTTTCCATAGGCTCCGCCCCCCTGACGAGCATCACAAAAATCGA
CGCTCAAGTCAGAGGTGGCGAAACCCGACAGGACTATAAAGATACCAGGCGTTTCCCCCTGGAAGCTCCC
TCGTGCGCTCTCCTGTTCCGACCCTGCCGCTTACCGGATACCTGTCCGCCTTTCTCCCTTCGGGAAGCGT
GGCGCTTTCTCATAGCTCACGCTGTAGGTATCTCAGTTCGGTGTAGGTCGTTCGCTCCAAGCTGGGCTGT
GTGCACGAACCCCCCGTTCAGCCCGACCGCTGCGCCTTATCCGGTAACTATCGTCTTGAGTCCAACCCGG
TAAGACACGACTTATCGCCACTGGCAGCAGCCACTGGTAACAGGATTAGCAGAGCGAGGTATGTAGGCGG
TGCTACAGAGTTCTTGAAGTGGTGGCCTAACTACGGCTACACTAGAAGAACAGTATTTGGTATCTGCGCT
CTGCTGAAGCCAGTTACCTTCGGAAAAAGAGTTGGTAGCTCTTGATCCGGCAAACAAACCACCGCTGGTA
GCGGTGGTTTTTTTGTTTGCAAGCAGCAGATTACGCGCAGAAAAAAAGGATCTCAAGAAGATCCTTTGAT
CTTTTCTACGGGGTCTGACGCTCAGTGGAACGAAAACTCACGTTAAGGGATTTTGGTCATGAGATTATCA
AAAAGGATCTTCACCTAGATCCTTTTAAATTAAAAATGAAGTTTTAGCACGTGTCAGTCCTGCTCCTCGG
CCACGAAGTGCACGCAGTTGCCGGCCGGGTCGCGCAGGGCGAACTCCCGCCCCCACGGCTGCTCGCCGAT
CTCGGTCATGGCCGGCCCGGAGGCGTCCCGGAAGTTCGTGGACACGACCTCCGACCACTCGGCGTACAGC
TCGTCCAGGCCGCGCACCCACACCCAGGCCAGGGTGTTGTCCGGCACCACCTGGTCCTGGACCGCGCTGA
TGAACAGGGTCACGTCGTCCCGGACCACACCGGCG
